Addgene plasmid #88097: pDONR223-ZNF695
Purpose: Donor Vector containing ZNF695 transcription factor, part of the Human TFome Collection
Depositing lab: Marc Vidal. Depositing organization: Dana-Farber Cancer Institute. Publication: A comprehensive library of human transcription factors for cell fate engineering. Ng AHM, Khoshakhlagh P, Rojo Arias JE, Pasquini G, Wang K, Swiersy A, Shipman SL, Appleton E, Kiaee K, Kohman RE, Vernet A, Dysart M, Leeper K, Saylor W, Huang JY, Graveline A, Taipale J, Hill DE, Vidal M, Melero-Martin JM, Busskamp V, Church GM. Nat Biotechnol. 2021 Apr;39(4):510-519. doi: 10.1038/s41587-020-0742-6. Epub 2020 Nov 30. PubMed 33257861.
Backbone
  Vector backbone: pDONR223
  Backbone manufacturer: Invitrogen
  Backbone size w/o insert (bp): 3000
  Vector type: Gateway Donor Vector
Growth in bacteria
  Bacterial resistance: Spectinomycin, 50 μg/mL
  Growth temperature: 37°C
  Growth strain: DH5alpha
  Copy number: High Copy
Gene/Insert
  Gene/Insert name: ZNF695
  Species: H. sapiens (human)
  Insert size (bp): 519
  Mutation: Last nucleotide of stop codon removed to allow for Gateway C-terminal fusions
  Entrez Gene: ZNF695 (a.k.a. SBZF3)
  Cloning method: Gateway Cloning
  Sequencing primers: 5′ M13F(-21); 3′ M13R
Terms and licenses: Academic/Nonprofit Terms; Industry Terms: Not Available to Industry
Depositor comments: Represents the ORFeome subset of the TFome
How to cite: pDONR223-ZNF695 was a gift from Marc Vidal (Addgene plasmid # 88097 ; http://n2t.net/addgene:88097 ; RRID:Addgene_88097)
