[The description below was written by a language model from this plasmid's Addgene catalogue record and pLannotate feature annotations shown in this document.]
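Description:
pDONR223-ZNF695 is a Gateway entry-type clone built on the Invitrogen pDONR223 backbone. It carries the open reading frame of the human zinc-finger transcription factor ZNF695 (also known as SBZF3) and belongs to the ORFeome-derived subset of the Human TFome Collection. The sequenced plasmid is about 3.3 kb. It replicates in E. coli from a high-copy ColE1/pUC-type origin and is selected with spectinomycin through the aadA (SmR) aminoglycoside adenylyltransferase gene. That gene lies downstream of a class 1 integron Pc promoter fragment and a remnant of a gentamicin resistance gene. Short lacI and lacZα fragments and the rrnB T1 and T2 terminators are backbone remnants; the terminators help insulate the cloning site from read-through transcription.

The 519 bp insert lies between two attL recombination sites, the substrates for an LR Clonase reaction, so the ORF can be moved in a defined orientation into any compatible Gateway destination vector. The last nucleotide of the stop codon has been removed, so the coding sequence stays open for C-terminal fusions supplied by the destination vector. The plasmid has no eukaryotic promoter and is not an expression construct; the only promoter near the insert is a T7 promoter beyond the downstream attL site, on the opposite strand. The automated annotation labels the upstream site attL3 rather than the usual attL1. It also labels the coding region ZNF720 rather than ZNF695, probably because of sequence similarity among related zinc-finger proteins, though the record does not resolve either discrepancy. The clone serves as a source of the ZNF695 ORF for making expression constructs, for example in transcription factor screens for cell fate engineering.
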