Features (pLannotate 1.2.2; 12 found; start..end, strand, type, name):
     34..129     +  protein_bind   attL3: mutant version of attL; recombination site for the Gateway® LR reaction LR Clonase™
    132..518     +  CDS            ZNF720: ZN720_HUMAN - Experimental evidence at protein level: Swiss-Prot protein existence level 1. From Homo sapiens (Human).
    650..748     -  protein_bind   attL2: mutant version of attL; recombination site for the Gateway® LR reaction LR Clonase™
    766..784     -  promoter       T7 promoter: promoter for bacteriophage T7 RNA polymerase
    974..997     +  promoter       Pc promoter (fragment): intI1 (promoter lies within the coding sequence); class 1 integron promoter
   1173..1229    +  CDS            GmR (fragment): gentamycin acetyltransferase; aacC1; confers resistance to gentamycin
   1236..2027    +  CDS            SmR: aminoglycoside adenylyltransferase (Murphy, 1985); aadA; confers resistance to spectinomycin and streptomycin
   2120..2708    +  rep_origin     ori: high-copy-number ColE1/pMB1/pBR322/pUC origin of replication
   2891..2983    +  CDS            lacI (fragment): lac repressor; lacI; The lac repressor binds to the lac operator to inhibit transcription in E. coli. This inhibition can be relieved by adding lactose or isopropyl-β-D-thiogalactopyranoside (IPTG).
   3038..3065    -  terminator     rrnB T2 terminator: transcription terminator T2 from the E. coli rrnB gene
   3197..3240    +  terminator     rrnB T1 terminator: Escherichia coli rrnB; transcription terminator T1 from the E. coli rrnB gene
   3287..17      -  CDS            lacZα (fragment) (across the origin): LacZα fragment of β-galactosidase; lacZ fragment
>Addgene plasmid #88097 | pDONR223-ZNF695 | addgene full sequence | sequence record 198832 | Addgene NGS Result
GTAAAACGACGGCCAGTCTTAAGCTCGGGCCCCAAATAATGATTTTATTTTGACTGATAGTGACCTGTTC
GTTGCAACAAATTGATGAGCAATGCTTTTTTATAATGCCAACTTTGTACAAAAAAGTTGGCATGGGACTA
TTGGCATTCAGGGATGTGGCTCTAGAATTCTCTCCAGAGGAGTGGGAATGCCTGGACCCAGCTCAGCGGA
GTTTGTATAGGGATGTGATGTTAGAGAACTACAGAAACCTGATCTCCCTTGGTGAGGATAGCTTCAATAT
GCAATTCCTATTTCACAGTCTTGCTATGTCTAAGCCAGAACTGATCATCTGTCTGGAGGCAAGGAAAGAG
CCCTGGAACGTGAACACAGAGAAGACAGCCAAACACTCAGCTTTGTCTTCTTATCTTACTGAAGACATTT
TGCCAGAGCAGGGCCTGCAAGTTTCATTCCAAAAAGTGATGCTGAGAAGATATGAAAGATGTTGTCTTGA
GAAATTACGCTTAAGGAATGACTGGGAAATTCCATGTGAAGATGTGCTTGCTTCCCCTTTGCCTTCTGCC
ATGATTCTAAGTTTCCTGAGGCCTCCCCAGAAGCAGAAGCATGTAAAGCCCACAGAACCGGTCCAGTCGT
CGACCATCGAGCTGCTTTGCCCAACTTTCTTGTACAAAGTTGGCATTATAAGAAAGCATTGCTTATCAAT
TTGTTGCAACGAACAGGTCACTATCAGTCAAAATAAAATCATTATTTGCCATCCAGCTGATATCCCCTAT
AGTGAGTCGTATTACATGGTCATAGCTGTTTCCTGGCAGCTCTGGCCCGTGTCTCAAAATCTCTGATGTT
ACATTGCACAAGATAAAAATATATCATCATGCCTCCTCTAGACCAGCCAGGACAGAAATGCCTCGACTTC
GCTGCTACCCAAGGTTGCCGGGTGACGCACACCGTGGAAACGGATGAAGGCACGAACCCAGTGGACATAA
GCCTGTTCGGTTCGTAAGCTGTAATGCAAGTAGCGTATGCGCTCACGCAACTGGTCCAGAACCTTGACCG
AACGCAGCGGTGGTAACGGCGCAGTGGCGGTTTTCATGGCTTGTTATGACTGTTTTTTTGGGGTACAGTC
TATGCCTCGGGCATCCAAGCAGCAAGCGCGTTACGCCGTGGGTCGATGTTTGATGTTATGGAGCAGCAAC
GATGTTACGCAGCAGGGCAGTCGCCCTAAAACAAAGTTAAACATTATGAGGGAAGCGGTGATCGCCGAAG
TATCGACTCAACTATCAGAGGTAGTTGGCGTCATCGAGCGCCATCTCGAACCGACGTTGCTGGCCGTACA
TTTGTACGGCTCCGCAGTGGATGGCGGCCTGAAGCCACACAGTGATATTGATTTGCTGGTTACGGTGACC
GTAAGGCTTGATGAAACAACGCGGCGAGCTTTGATCAACGACCTTTTGGAAACTTCGGCTTCCCCTGGAG
AGAGCGAGATTCTCCGCGCTGTAGAAGTCACCATTGTTGTGCACGACGACATCATTCCGTGGCGTTATCC
AGCTAAGCGCGAACTGCAATTTGGAGAATGGCAGCGCAATGACATTCTTGCAGGTATCTTCGAGCCAGCC
ACGATCGACATTGATCTGGCTATCTTGCTGACAAAAGCAAGAGAACATAGCGTTGCCTTGGTAGGTCCAG
CGGCGGAGGAACTCTTTGATCCGGTTCCTGAACAGGATCTATTTGAGGCGCTAAATGAAACCTTAACGCT
ATGGAACTCGCCGCCCGACTGGGCTGGCGATGAGCGAAATGTAGTGCTTACGTTGTCCCGCATTTGGTAC
AGCGCAGTAACCGGCAAAATCGCGCCGAAGGATGTCGCTGCCGACTGGGCAATGGAGCGCCTGCCGGCCC
AGTATCAGCCCGTCATACTTGAAGCTAGACAGGCTTATCTTGGACAAGAAGAAGATCGCTTGGCCTCGCG
CGCAGATCAGTTGGAAGAATTTGTCCACTACGTGAAAGGCGAGATCACCAAGGTAGTCGGCAAATAACCC
TCGAGCCACCCATGACCAAAATCCCTTAACGTGAGTTACGCGTCGTTCCACTGAGCGTCAGACCCCGTAG
AAAAGATCAAAGGATCTTCTTGAGATCCTTTTTTTCTGCGCGTAATCTGCTGCTTGCAAACAAAAAAACC
ACCGCTACCAGCGGTGGTTTGTTTGCCGGATCAAGAGCTACCAACTCTTTTTCCGAAGGTAACTGGCTTC
AGCAGAGCGCAGATACCAAATACTGTTCTTCTAGTGTAGCCGTAGTTAGGCCACCACTTCAAGAACTCTG
TAGCACCGCCTACATACCTCGCTCTGCTAATCCTGTTACCAGTGGCTGCTGCCAGTGGCGATAAGTCGTG
TCTTACCGGGTTGGACTCAAGACGATAGTTACCGGATAAGGCGCAGCGGTCGGGCTGAACGGGGGGTTCG
TGCACACAGCCCAGCTTGGAGCGAACGACCTACACCGAACTGAGATACCTACAGCGTGAGCTATGAGAAA
GCGCCACGCTTCCCGAAGGGAGAAAGGCGGACAGGTATCCGGTAAGCGGCAGGGTCGGAACAGGAGAGCG
CACGAGGGAGCTTCCAGGGGGAAACGCCTGGTATCTTTATAGTCCTGTCGGGTTTCGCCACCTCTGACTT
GAGCGTCGATTTTTGTGATGCTCGTCAGGGGGGCGGAGCCTATGGAAAAACGCCAGCAACGCGGCCTTTT
TACGGTTCCTGGCCTTTTGCTGGCCTTTTGCTCACATGTTCTTTCCTGCGTTATCCCCTGATTCTGTGGA
TAACCGTATTACCGCCTTTGAGTGAGCTGATACCGCTCGCCGCAGCCGAACGACCGAGCGCAGCGAGTCA
GTGAGCGAGGAAGCGGAAGAGCGCCCAATACGCAAACCGCCTCTCCCCGCGCGTTGGCCGATTCATTAAT
GCAGCTGGCACGACAGGTTTCCCGACTGGAAAGCGGGCAGTGAGCGCAACGCAATTAATACGCGTACCGC
TAGCCAGGAAGAGTTTGTAGAAACGCAAAAAGGCCATCCGTCAGGATGGCCTTCTGCTTAGTTTGATGCC
TGGCAGTTTATGGCGGGCGTCCTGCCCGCCACCCTCCGGGCCGTTGCTTCACAACGTTCAAATCCGCTCC
CGGCGGATTTGTCCTACTCAGGAGAGCGTTCACCGACAAACAACAGATAAAACGAAAGGCCCAGTCTTCC
GACTGAGCCTTTCGTTTTATTTGATGCCTGGCAGTTCCCTACTCTCGCGTTAACGCTAGCATGGATGTTT
TCCCAGTCACGACGTT
