>Addgene plasmid #88097 | pDONR223-ZNF695 | depositor partial sequence | sequence record 171701 | insert
ATGGGACTATTGGCATTCAGGGATGTGGCTCTAGAATTCTCTCCAGAGGAGTGGGAATGCCTGGACCCAG
CTCAGCGGAGTTTGTATAGGGATGTGATGTTAGAGAACTACAGAAACCTGATCTCCCTTGGTGAGGATAG
CTTCAATATGCAATTCCTATTTCACAGTCTTGCTATGTCTAAGCCAGAACTGATCATCTGTCTGGAGGCA
AGGAAAGAGCCCTGGAACGTGAACACAGAGAAGACAGCCAAACACTCAGCTTTGTCTTCTTATCTTACTG
AAGACATTTTGCCAGAGCAGGGCCTGCAAGTTTCATTCCAAAAAGTGATGCTGAGAAGATATGAAAGATG
TTGTCTTGAGAAATTACGCTTAAGGAATGACTGGGAAATTCCATGTGAAGATGTGCTTGCTTCCCCTTTG
CCTTCTGCCATGATTCTAAGTTTCCTGAGGCCTCCCCAGAAGCAGAAGCATGTAAAGCCCACAGAACCGG
TCCAGTCGTCGACCATCGAGCTGCTTTGA
